Addgene plasmid #103679: LSB-hsa-miR-619-5p
Purpose: Used to sense miRNA activity using fluorescence based tools. hsa-miR-619-5p target in 3' UTR of of mKate. miRNA activity can be measured by the repression of mKate2 relative to EBFP2 fluorescent proteins . Plasmid is inherently unstable; please see Depositor Comments
Depositing lab: Ron Weiss. Depositing organization: Massachusetts Institute of Technology. Publication: A mixed antagonistic/synergistic miRNA repression model enables accurate predictions of multi-input miRNA sensor activity. Gam JJ, Babb J, Weiss R. Nat Commun. 2018 Jun 22;9(1):2430. doi: 10.1038/s41467-018-04575-0. PubMed 29934631.
Backbone
  Vector backbone: Low Sensor Backbone (LSB)
  Vector type: Mammalian Expression, Synthetic Biology
Growth in bacteria
  Bacterial resistance: Ampicillin and Kanamycin, 100 & 50 μg/mL
  Growth temperature: 30°C
  Growth strain: NEB Stable
  Copy number: High Copy
Gene/Insert
  Gene/Insert name: hsa-miR-619-5p target
  Species: H. sapiens (human)
  Entrez Gene: MIR619 (a.k.a. MIRN619, hsa-mir-619)
  Promoter: EF-1a
  Cloning method: Gibson Cloning
Terms and licenses: Academic/Nonprofit Terms; Industry Terms: Not Available to Industry
Depositor comments: Please note that this plasmid is inherently unstable due to a repeating poly A element. We recommend performing a diagnostic digest on multiple colonies upon receipt. The depositors would like to note the presence of several discrepancies between the depositor sequence and physical plasmid sequence. In particular, the sequences upstream and downstream of the puromycin coding region have 10 bp insertions which do not affect the ability to perform puromycin selection. The sequences for those regions within the physical plasmids are as follows: Upstream of Puro: GAATTCGACCGCCTGTCTCAAGGTGCCACC; Downstream of Puro: GCTTTGAGACTACGCGTGAATTCACTCCTC. Please contact if you are interested in this plasmid prior to placing an order.
How to cite: LSB-hsa-miR-619-5p was a gift from Ron Weiss (Addgene plasmid # 103679 ; http://n2t.net/addgene:103679 ; RRID:Addgene_103679)
