[The description below was written by a language model from this plasmid's Addgene catalogue record and pLannotate feature annotations shown in this document.]
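Description:
LSB-hsa-miR-619-5p is a mammalian expression plasmid of about 11 kb, built on the Low Sensor Backbone (LSB) as a two-colour fluorescent sensor of microRNA activity. It replicates in E. coli from a high-copy ColE1/pUC-type origin and carries both β-lactamase (ampicillin) and aph(3')-Ia (kanamycin) markers, with dual selection listed in the record. A puromycin N-acetyltransferase coding sequence followed by a rabbit β-globin polyadenylation signal is also present for selection in mammalian cells. No dedicated mammalian promoter is annotated directly upstream of it.

The payload consists of two parallel transcription units, each driven by the human EF-1α core promoter with its intron A and terminated by a rabbit β-globin poly(A) signal. One expresses the red fluorescent protein mKate2 and the other the blue protein EBFP2. Gateway attB4, attB1 and attB2 scars flank the promoters and coding sequences and reflect modular assembly, while the insert itself is recorded as introduced by Gibson cloning. According to the catalogue entry, a target site for human miR-619-5p sits in the 3' UTR of the mKate2 transcript. This site is not separately annotated in the feature table, but there is an unannotated gap between mKate2 and its poly(A) region.

When miR-619-5p is active in a transfected cell, it represses mKate2 while EBFP2 is unaffected, so the red-to-blue ratio reports miRNA activity normalised for delivery and expression. The depositor notes that the repeated poly(A) elements make the plasmid inherently unstable. The depositor also notes small insertions flanking the puromycin coding region in the physical plasmid relative to the deposited sequence, which do not impair puromycin selection.
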