Features (pLannotate 1.2.2; 28 found; start..end, strand, type, name):
     87..675     -  rep_origin     ori: high-copy-number ColE1/pMB1/pBR322/pUC origin of replication
    846..1706    -  CDS            AmpR: β-lactamase; bla; confers resistance to ampicillin, carbenicillin, and related antibiotics
   1707..1778    -  promoter       AmpR promoter: bla
   1857..2456    +  CDS            PuroR: puromycin N-acetyltransferase; pac from Streptomyces alboniger; confers resistance to puromycin
   2461..2541    +  CDS            HBB (fragment): HBB_PONPY - Experimental evidence at transcript level: Swiss-Prot protein existence level 2. Involved in oxygen transport from the lung to the various peripheral tissues. From Pongo pygmaeus (Bornean orangutan).
   2612..2667    +  polyA_signal   β-globin poly(A) signal: rabbit β-globin polyadenylation signal (Gil and Proudfoot, 1987)
   3646..3666    +  protein_bind   attB4: mutant version of attB; core recombination site for the Gateway® BP reaction BP Clonase™
   3734..3945    +  promoter       EF-1α core promoter: core promoter for human elongation factor EF-1α
   3946..4884    +  intron         EF-1α intron A: intron upstream of the start codon of human EF-1α
   4911..4931    +  protein_bind   attB1: mutant version of attB; core recombination site for the Gateway® BP reaction BP Clonase™
   4951..5646    +  CDS            mKate2: mKate2 is a basic (constitutively fluorescent) red fluorescent protein published in 2009, derived from Entacmaea quadricolor. It is reported to be a rapidly-maturing monomer with moderate acid sensitivity.
   5666..5690    -  protein_bind   attB2: mutant version of attB; recombination site for the Gateway® BP reaction BP Clonase™
   5834..5908    +  CDS            HBB (fragment): HBB_PONPY - Experimental evidence at transcript level: Swiss-Prot protein existence level 2. Involved in oxygen transport from the lung to the various peripheral tissues. From Pongo pygmaeus (Bornean orangutan).
   5979..6034    +  polyA_signal   β-globin poly(A) signal: rabbit β-globin polyadenylation signal (Gil and Proudfoot, 1987)
   6418..6443    +  misc_feature   SA: splice acceptor site
   7115..7135    +  protein_bind   attB4: mutant version of attB; core recombination site for the Gateway® BP reaction BP Clonase™
   7203..7414    +  promoter       EF-1α core promoter: core promoter for human elongation factor EF-1α
   7415..8353    +  intron         EF-1α intron A: intron upstream of the start codon of human EF-1α
   8380..8400    +  protein_bind   attB1: mutant version of attB; core recombination site for the Gateway® BP reaction BP Clonase™
   8411..9127    +  CDS            EBFP2: EBFP2 is a basic (constitutively fluorescent) blue fluorescent protein published in 2007, derived from Aequorea victoria. It is reported to be a rapidly-maturing monomer with moderate acid sensitivity.
   9135..9159    -  protein_bind   attB2: mutant version of attB; recombination site for the Gateway® BP reaction BP Clonase™
   9163..9243    +  CDS            HBB (fragment): HBB_PONPY - Experimental evidence at transcript level: Swiss-Prot protein existence level 2. Involved in oxygen transport from the lung to the various peripheral tissues. From Pongo pygmaeus (Bornean orangutan).
   9314..9369    +  polyA_signal   β-globin poly(A) signal: rabbit β-globin polyadenylation signal (Gil and Proudfoot, 1987)
   9752..9774    -  protein_bind   lac operator (fragment): The lac repressor binds to the lac operator to inhibit transcription in E. coli. This inhibition can be relieved by adding lactose or isopropyl-β-D-thiogalactopyranoside (IPTG). lac repressor encoded by lacI
   9778..9808    -  promoter       lac promoter: promoter for the E. coli lac operon
   9823..9844    -  protein_bind   CAP binding site: CAP binding activates transcription in the presence of cAMP. E. coli catabolite activator protein
   9857..9896    -  CDS            lacI (fragment): lac repressor; lacI; The lac repressor binds to the lac operator to inhibit transcription in E. coli. This inhibition can be relieved by adding lactose or isopropyl-β-D-thiogalactopyranoside (IPTG).
  10069..10878   +  CDS            KanR: aminoglycoside phosphotransferase; aph(3')-Ia; confers resistance to kanamycin in bacteria or G418 (Geneticin®) in eukaryotes
>Addgene plasmid #103679 | LSB-hsa-miR-619-5p | depositor full sequence | sequence record 196406 | Full Sequence
AATTGAGGGGATAACGCAGGAAAGAACATGTGAGCAAAAGGCCAGCAAAAGGCCAGGAACCGTAAAAAGG
CCGCGTTGCTGGCGTTTTTCCATAGGCTCCGCCCCCCTGACGAGCATCACAAAAATCGACGCTCAAGTCA
GAGGTGGCGAAACCCGACAGGACTATAAAGATACCAGGCGTTTCCCCCTGGAAGCTCCCTCGTGCGCTCT
CCTGTTCCGACCCTGCCGCTTACCGGATACCTGTCCGCCTTTCTCCCTTCGGGAAGCGTGGCGCTTTCTC
ATAGCTCACGCTGTAGGTATCTCAGTTCGGTGTAGGTCGTTCGCTCCAAGCTGGGCTGTGTGCACGAACC
CCCCGTTCAGCCCGACCGCTGCGCCTTATCCGGTAACTATCGTCTTGAGTCCAACCCGGTAAGACACGAC
TTATCGCCACTGGCAGCAGCCACTGGTAACAGGATTAGCAGAGCGAGGTATGTAGGCGGTGCTACAGAGT
TCTTGAAGTGGTGGCCTAACTACGGCTACACTAGAAGAACAGTATTTGGTATCTGCGCTCTGCTGAAGCC
AGTTACCTTCGGAAAAAGAGTTGGTAGCTCTTGATCCGGCAAACAAACCACCGCTGGTAGCGGTGGTTTT
TTTGTTTGCAAGCAGCAGATTACGCGCAGAAAAAAAGGATCTCAAGAAGATCCTTTGATCTTTTCTACGG
GGTCTGACGCTCAGTGGAACGAAAACTCACGTTAAGGGATTTTGGTCATGAGATTATCAAAAAGGATCTT
CACCTAGATCCTTTTAAATTAAAAATGAAGTTTTAAATCAATCTAAAGTATATATGAGTAAACTTGGTCT
GACAGTTACCAATGCTTAATCAGTGAGGCACCTATCTCAGCGATCTGTCTATTTCGTTCATCCATAGTTG
CCTGACTCCCCGTCGTGTAGATAACTACGATACGGGAGGGCTTACCATCTGGCCCCAGTGCTGCAATGAT
ACCGCGAGAACCACGCTCACCGGCTCCAGATTTATCAGCAATAAACCAGCCAGCCGGAAGGGCCGAGCGC
AGAAGTGGTCCTGCAACTTTATCCGCCTCCATCCAGTCTATTAATTGTTGCCGGGAAGCTAGAGTAAGTA
GTTCGCCAGTTAATAGTTTGCGCAACGTTGTTGCCATTGCTACAGGCATCGTGGTGTCACGCTCGTCGTT
TGGTATGGCTTCATTCAGCTCCGGTTCCCAACGATCAAGGCGAGTTACATGATCCCCCATGTTGTGCAAA
AAAGCGGTTAGCTCCTTCGGTCCTCCGATCGTTGTCAGAAGTAAGTTGGCCGCAGTGTTATCACTCATGG
TTATGGCAGCACTGCATAATTCTCTTACTGTCATGCCATCCGTAAGATGCTTTTCTGTGACTGGTGAGTA
CTCAACCAAGTCATTCTGAGAATAGTGTATGCGGCGACCGAGTTGCTCTTGCCCGGCGTCAATACGGGAT
AATACCGCGCCACATAGCAGAACTTTAAAAGTGCTCATCATTGGAAAACGTTCTTCGGGGCGAAAACTCT
CAAGGATCTTACCGCTGTTGAGATCCAGTTCGATGTAACCCACTCGTGCACCCAACTGATCTTCAGCATC
TTTTACTTTCACCAGCGTTTCTGGGTGAGCAAAAACAGGAAGGCAAAATGCCGCAAAAAAGGGAATAAGG
GCGACACGGAAATGTTGAATACTCATACTCTTCCTTTTTCAATATTATTGAAGCATTTATCAGGGTTATT
GTCTCATGAGCGGATACATATTTGAATGTAGCTCCGAATTTCTCGAGGGCTTGTCGACGACGGCGGTCTC
CGTCGTCAGGATCATGAATTCGACCCGCCTGCCACCATGACCGAGTACAAGCCCACGGTGCGCCTCGCCA
CCCGCGACGACGTCCCCCGGGCCGTACGCACCCTCGCCGCCGCGTTCGCCGACTACCCCGCCACGCGCCA
CACCGTCGACCCGGACCGCCACATCGAGCGGGTCACCGAGCTGCAAGAACTCTTCCTCACGCGCGTCGGG
CTCGACATCGGCAAGGTGTGGGTCGCGGACGACGGCGCCGCGGTGGCGGTCTGGACCACGCCGGAGAGCG
TCGAAGCGGGGGCGGTGTTCGCCGAGATCGGCCCGCGCATGGCCGAGTTGAGCGGTTCCCGGCTGGCCGC
GCAGCAACAGATGGAAGGCCTCCTGGCGCCGCACCGGCCCAAGGAGCCCGCGTGGTTCCTGGCCACCGTC
GGCGTCTCGCCCGACCACCAGGGCAAGGGTCTGGGCAGCGCCGTCGTGCTCCCCGGAGTGGAGGCGGCCG
AGCGCGCCGGGGTGCCCGCCTTCCTGGAGACATCCGCGCCCCGCAACCTCCCCTTCTACGAGCGGCTCGG
CTTCACCGTCACCGCCGACGTCGAGGTGCCCGAAGGACCGCGCACCTGGTGCATGACCCGCAAGCCCGGT
GCCTGATACGCGTGAATTCACTCCTCAGGTGCAGGCTGCCTATCAGAAGGTGGTGGCTGGTGTGGCCAAT
GCCCTGGCTCACAAATACCACTGAGATCTTTTTCCCTCTGCCAAAAATTATGGGGACATCATGAAGCCCC
TTGAGCATCTGACTTCTGGCTAATAAAGGAAATTTATTTTCATTGCAATAGTGTGTTGGAATTTTTTGTG
TCTCTCACTCGGAAGGACATATGGGAGGGCAAATCATTTAAAACATCAGAATGAGTATTTGGTTTAGAGT
TTGGCAACATATGCCCATATGCTGGCTGCCATGAACAAAGGTTGGCTATAAAGAGGTCATCAGTATATGA
AACAGCCCCCTGCTGTCCATTCCTTATTCCATAGAAAAGCCTTGACTTGAGGTTAGATTTTTTTTATATT
TTGTTTTGTGTTATTTTTTTCTTTAACATCCCTAAAATTTTCCTTACATGTTTTACTAGCCAGATTTTTC
CTCCTCTCCTGACTACTCCCAGTCATAGCTGTCCCTCTTCTCTTATGGAGATCCCTCGACCTGCAGCCCA
AGCTTGAATTCTCTAGAATTACCCTGTTATCCCTATGCTTGGTTTACCGAGCTCTTATTGGTTTTCAAAC
TTCATTGACTGTGCCCAACGCGCCTGGGAGCTCACGGGGACAGCCCCCCCCCAAAGCCCCCAGGGATGTA
ATTACGTCCCTCCCCCGCTAGGGGGCAGCAGCGAGCCGCCCGGGGCTCCGCTCCGGTCCGGCGCTCCCCC
CGCATCCCCGAGCCGGCAGCGTGCGGGGACAGCCCGGGCACGGGGAAGGTGGCACGGGATCGCTTTCCTC
TGAACGCTTCTCGCTGCTCTTTGAGCCTGCAGACACCTGGGGGGATACGGGGAAAAAGCTAGGCTGAAAG
ACCGGTTCTTAGAATGACACGCGCCTGGGAGCTCACGGGGACAGCCCCCCCCCAAAGCCCCCAGGGATGT
AATTACGTCCCTCCCCCGCTAGGGGGCAGCAGCGAGCCGCCCGGGGCTCCGCTCCGGTCCGGCGCTCCCC
CCGCATCCCCGAGCCGGCAGCGTGCGGGGACAGCCCGGGCACGGGGAAGGTGGCACGGGATCGCTTTCCT
CTGAACGCTTCTCGCTGCTCTTTGAGCCTGCAGACACCTGGGGGGATACGGGGAAAAAGCTAACTTCTGA
GACGACAACTTTGTATAGAAAAGTTGGCTCCGAATTCGCCCTTGACAGCAGAGATCCAGTTTGGTTAATT
AATTGGCTCCGGTGCCCGTCAGTGGGCAGAGCGCACATCGCCCACAGTCCCCGAGAAGTTGTGGGGAGGG
GTCGGCAATTGAACCGGTGCCTAGAGAAGGTGGCGCGGGGTAAACTGGGAAAGTGATGTCGTGTACTGGC
TCCGCCTTTTTCCCGAGGGTGGGGGAGAACCGTATATAAGTGCAGTAGTCGCCGTGAACGTTCTTTTTCG
CAACGGGTTTGCCGCCAGAACACAGGTAAGTGCCGTGTGTGGTTCCCGCGGGCCTGGCCTCTTTACGGGT
TATGGCCCTTGCGTGCCTTGAATTACTTCCACCTGGCTGCAGTACGTGATTCTTGATCCCGAGCTTCGGG
TTGGAAGTGGGTGGGAGAGTTCGAGGCCTTGCGCTTAAGGAGCCCCTTCGCCTCGTGCTTGAGTTGAGGC
CTGGCCTGGGCGCTGGGGCCGCCGCGTGCGAATCTGGTGGCACCTTCGCGCCTGTCTCGCTGCTTTCGAT
AAGTCTCTAGCCATTTAAAATTTTTGATGACCTGCTGCGACGCTTTTTTTCTGGCAAGATAGTCTTGTAA
ATGCGGGCCAAGATCTGCACACTGGTATTTCGGTTTTTGGGGCCGCGGGCGGCGACGGGGCCCGTGCGTC
CCAGCGCACATGTTCGGCGAGGCGGGGCCTGCGAGCGCGGCCACCGAGAATCGGACGGGGGTAGTCTCAA
GCTGGCCGGCCTGCTCTGGTGCCTGGCCTCGCGCCGCCGTGTATCGCCCCGCCCTGGGCGGCAAGGCTGG
CCCGGTCGGCACCAGTTGCGTGAGCGGAAAGATGGCCGCTTCCCGGCCCTGCTGCAGGGAGCTCAAAATG
GAGGACGCGGCGCTCGGGAGAGCGGGCGGGTGAGTCACCCACACAAAGGAAAAGGGCCTTTCCGTCCTCA
GCCGTCGCTTCATGTGACTCCACGGAGTACCGGGCGCCGTCCAGGCACCTCGATTAGTTCTCGAGCTTTT
GGAGTACGTCGTCTTTAGGTTGGGGGGAGGGGTTTTATGCGATGGAGTTTCCCCACACTGAGTGGGTGGA
GACTGAAGTTAGGCCAGCTTGGCACTTGATGTAATTCTCCTTGGAATTTGCCCTTTTTGAGTTTGGATCT
TGGTTCATTCTCAAGCCTCAGACAGTGGTTCAAAGTTTTTTTCTTCCATTTCAGGTGTCGTGAGAAGGGC
GAATTCGACCCAAGTTTGTACAAAAAAGCAGGCTGGATCCAGGTGCCACCATGGTGAGCGAGCTGATTAA
GGAGAACATGCACATGAAGCTGTACATGGAGGGCACCGTGAACAACCACCACTTCAAGTGCACATCCGAG
GGCGAAGGCAAGCCCTACGAGGGCACCCAGACCATGAGAATCAAGGCGGTCGAGGGCGGCCCTCTCCCCT
TCGCCTTCGACATCCTGGCTACCAGCTTCATGTACGGCAGCAAAACCTTCATCAACCACACCCAGGGCAT
CCCCGACTTCTTTAAGCAGTCCTTCCCCGAGGGCTTCACATGGGAGAGAGTCACCACATACGAAGATGGG
GGCGTGCTGACCGCTACCCAGGACACCAGCCTCCAGGACGGCTGCCTCATCTACAACGTCAAGATCAGAG
GGGTGAACTTCCCATCCAACGGCCCTGTGATGCAGAAGAAAACACTCGGCTGGGAGGCCTCCACCGAGAC
ACTGTACCCCGCTGACGGCGGCCTGGAAGGCAGAGCCGACATGGCCCTGAAGCTCGTGGGCGGGGGCCAC
CTGATCTGCAACCTTAAGACCACATACAGATCCAAGAAACCCGCTAAGAACCTCAAGATGCCCGGCGTCT
ACTATGTGGACAGGAGACTGGAAAGAATCAAGGAGGCCGACAAAGAGACATACGTCGAGCAGCACGAGGT
GGCTGTGGCCAGATACTGCGACCTCCCTAGCAAACTGGGGCACAAACTTAATTGAGAATTCTACCACCCA
GCTTTCTTGTACAAAGTGGTACGTCTCAAGACCAGAGGTCTCTGCTTATGATGTTGGCTCATGCCTGTAA
TCCCAGCGGCTCATGCCTGTAATCCCAGCGGCTCATGCCTGTAATCCCAGCGGCTCATGCCTGTAATCCC
AGCCAACCAGAAGAGACCTGTGCTTCACTCCTCAGGTGCAGGCTGCCTATCAGAAGGTGGTGGCTGGTGT
GGCCAATGCCCTGGCTCACAAATACCACTGAGATCTTTTTCCCTCTGCCAAAAATTATGGGGACATCATG
AAGCCCCTTGAGCATCTGACTTCTGGCTAATAAAGGAAATTTATTTTCATTGCAATAGTGTGTTGGAATT
TTTTGTGTCTCTCACTCGGAAGGACATATGGGAGGGCAAATCATTTAAAACATCAGAATGAGTATTTGGT
TTAGAGTTTGGCAACATATGCCCATATGCTGGCTGCCATGAACAAAGGTTGGCTATAAAGAGGTCATCAG
TATATGAAACAGCCCCCTGCTGTCCATTCCTTATTCCATAGAAAAGCCTTGACTTGAGGTTAGATTTTTT
TTATATTTTGTTTTGTGTTATTTTTTTCTTTAACATCCCTAAAATTTTCCTTACATGTTTTACTAGCCAG
ATTTTTCCTCCTCTCCTGACTACTCCCAGTCATAGCTGTCCCTCTTCTCTTATGGAGATCCCGAGCGGTG
CGTTTTTATGCTTGTAGTATTGTATAATGTTTTTAAGATCCAAGCTTCTGACCTCTTCTCTTCCTCCCAC
AGGGCCTCGAGACAATTGCATCGATGGTACCAGTGAAAGTCTGCAATGAATTCGAGTTGGCGCGCCTGTC
ATTCTAAATCTCTCTTTCAGCCTAAAGCTTTTTCCCCGTATCCCCCCAGGTGTCTGCAGGCTCAAAGAGC
AGCGAGAAGCGTTCAGAGGAAAGCGATCCCGTGCCACCTTCCCCGTGCCCGGGCTGTCCCCGCACGCTGC
CGGCTCGGGGATGCGGGGGGAGCGCCGGACCGGAGCGGAGCCCCGGGCGGCTCGCTGCTGCCCCCTAGCG
GGGGAGGGACGTAATTACATCCCTGGGGGCTTTGGGAGGGGGCTGTCCCCGTGAGCTCCCAGGCGCGCCT
GTCATTCTAAATCTCTCTTTCAGCCTAAAGCTTTTTCCCCGTATCCCCCCAGGTGTCTGCAGGCTCAAAG
AGCAGCGAGAAGCGTTCAGAGGAAAGCGATCCCGTGCCACCTTCCCCGTGCCCGGGCTGTCCCCGCACGC
TGCCGGCTCGGGGATGCGGGGGGAGCGCCGGACCGGAGCGGAGCCCCGGGCGGCTCGCTGCTGCCCCCTA
GCGGGGGAGGGACGTAATTACATCCCTGGGGGCTTTGGGGGGGGGCTGTCCCCGTGAGCTCCCAGGCGCG
CCAACTCGGTACCGTATCGATGTCGACGTTAACGCTAGTGATATCAACTTTGTATAGAAAAGTTGGCTCC
GAATTCGCCCTTGACAGCAGAGATCCAGTTTGGTTAATTAATTGGCTCCGGTGCCCGTCAGTGGGCAGAG
CGCACATCGCCCACAGTCCCCGAGAAGTTGTGGGGAGGGGTCGGCAATTGAACCGGTGCCTAGAGAAGGT
GGCGCGGGGTAAACTGGGAAAGTGATGTCGTGTACTGGCTCCGCCTTTTTCCCGAGGGTGGGGGAGAACC
GTATATAAGTGCAGTAGTCGCCGTGAACGTTCTTTTTCGCAACGGGTTTGCCGCCAGAACACAGGTAAGT
GCCGTGTGTGGTTCCCGCGGGCCTGGCCTCTTTACGGGTTATGGCCCTTGCGTGCCTTGAATTACTTCCA
CCTGGCTGCAGTACGTGATTCTTGATCCCGAGCTTCGGGTTGGAAGTGGGTGGGAGAGTTCGAGGCCTTG
CGCTTAAGGAGCCCCTTCGCCTCGTGCTTGAGTTGAGGCCTGGCCTGGGCGCTGGGGCCGCCGCGTGCGA
ATCTGGTGGCACCTTCGCGCCTGTCTCGCTGCTTTCGATAAGTCTCTAGCCATTTAAAATTTTTGATGAC
CTGCTGCGACGCTTTTTTTCTGGCAAGATAGTCTTGTAAATGCGGGCCAAGATCTGCACACTGGTATTTC
GGTTTTTGGGGCCGCGGGCGGCGACGGGGCCCGTGCGTCCCAGCGCACATGTTCGGCGAGGCGGGGCCTG
CGAGCGCGGCCACCGAGAATCGGACGGGGGTAGTCTCAAGCTGGCCGGCCTGCTCTGGTGCCTGGCCTCG
CGCCGCCGTGTATCGCCCCGCCCTGGGCGGCAAGGCTGGCCCGGTCGGCACCAGTTGCGTGAGCGGAAAG
ATGGCCGCTTCCCGGCCCTGCTGCAGGGAGCTCAAAATGGAGGACGCGGCGCTCGGGAGAGCGGGCGGGT
GAGTCACCCACACAAAGGAAAAGGGCCTTTCCGTCCTCAGCCGTCGCTTCATGTGACTCCACGGAGTACC
GGGCGCCGTCCAGGCACCTCGATTAGTTCTCGAGCTTTTGGAGTACGTCGTCTTTAGGTTGGGGGGAGGG
GTTTTATGCGATGGAGTTTCCCCACACTGAGTGGGTGGAGACTGAAGTTAGGCCAGCTTGGCACTTGATG
TAATTCTCCTTGGAATTTGCCCTTTTTGAGTTTGGATCTTGGTTCATTCTCAAGCCTCAGACAGTGGTTC
AAAGTTTTTTTCTTCCATTTCAGGTGTCGTGAGAAGGGCGAATTCGACCCAAGTTTGTACAAAAAAGCAG
GCTCGCCACCATGGTGAGCAAGGGCGAGGAGCTGTTCACCGGGGTGGTGCCCATCCTGGTCGAGCTGGAC
GGCGACGTAAACGGCCACAAGTTCAGCGTGAGGGGCGAGGGCGAGGGCGATGCCACCAACGGCAAGCTGA
CCCTGAAGTTCATCTGCACCACCGGCAAGCTGCCCGTGCCCTGGCCCACCCTCGTGACCACCCTGAGCCA
CGGCGTGCAGTGCTTCGCCCGCTACCCCGACCACATGAAGCAGCACGACTTCTTCAAGTCCGCCATGCCC
GAAGGCTACGTCCAGGAGCGCACCATCTTCTTCAAGGACGACGGCACCTACAAGACCCGCGCCGAGGTGA
AGTTCGAGGGCGACACCCTAGTGAACCGCATCGAGCTGAAGGGCGTCGACTTCAAGGAGGACGGCAACAT
CCTGGGGCACAAGCTGGAGTACAACTTCAACAGCCACAACATCTATATCATGGCCGTCAAGCAGAAGAAC
GGCATCAAGGTGAACTTCAAGATCCGCCACAACGTGGAGGACGGCAGCGTGCAGCTCGCCGACCACTACC
AGCAGAACACCCCCATCGGCGACGGCCCCGTGCTGCTGCCCGACAGCCACTACCTGAGCACCCAGTCCGT
GCTGAGCAAAGACCCCAACGAGAAGCGCGATCACATGGTCCTGCTGGAGTTCCGCACCGCCGCCGGGATC
ACTCTCGGCATGGACGAGCTGTACAAGTAATACCACCCAGCTTTCTTGTACAAAGTGGTACGCGTGAATT
CACTCCTCAGGTGCAGGCTGCCTATCAGAAGGTGGTGGCTGGTGTGGCCAATGCCCTGGCTCACAAATAC
CACTGAGATCTTTTTCCCTCTGCCAAAAATTATGGGGACATCATGAAGCCCCTTGAGCATCTGACTTCTG
GCTAATAAAGGAAATTTATTTTCATTGCAATAGTGTGTTGGAATTTTTTGTGTCTCTCACTCGGAAGGAC
ATATGGGAGGGCAAATCATTTAAAACATCAGAATGAGTATTTGGTTTAGAGTTTGGCAACATATGCCCAT
ATGCTGGCTGCCATGAACAAAGGTTGGCTATAAAGAGGTCATCAGTATATGAAACAGCCCCCTGCTGTCC
ATTCCTTATTCCATAGAAAAGCCTTGACTTGAGGTTAGATTTTTTTTATATTTTGTTTTGTGTTATTTTT
TTCTTTAACATCCCTAAAATTTTCCTTACATGTTTTACTAGCCAGATTTTTCCTCCTCTCCTGACTACTC
CCAGTCATAGCTGTCCCTCTTCTCTTATGGAGATCCCTCGACCTGCAGCCCAAGCTTGGCGTAATCATGG
TCATAGCTGTTTCCTGTGTGAAATTGTTATCCGCTCACAATTCCACACAACATACGAGCCGGAAGCATAA
AGTGTAAAGCCTGGGGTGCCTAATGAGTGAGCTAACTCACATTAATTGCGTTGCGCTCACTGCCCGCTTT
CCAGTCGGGAAACCTGTCGTGCCAGCGGATCGACAGTACTAAGCTTGGTCTAATACCCAATCTCTCGTCT
TATCCAGATGTTTTATACGCCTCTGGCCCGTGTCTCAAAATCTCTGATGTTACATTGCACAAGATAAAAT
AATATCATCATGAACAATAAAACTGTCTGCTTACATAAACAGTAATACAAGGGGTGTTATGAGCCATATT
CAACGGGAAACGTCGAGGCCGCGATTAAATTCCAACATGGATGCTGATTTATATGGGTATAAATGGGCTC
GCGATAATGTCGGGCAATCAGGTGCGACAATCTATCGCTTGTATGGGAAGCCCGATGCGCCAGAGTTGTT
TCTGAAACATGGCAAAGGTAGCGTTGCCAATGATGTTACAGATGAGATGGTCAGACTAAACTGGCTGACG
GAATTTATGCCTCTTCCGACCATCAAGCATTTTATCCGTACTCCTGATGATGCATGGTTACTCACCACTG
CGATCCCCGGAAAAACAGCATTCCAGGTATTAGAAGAATATCCTGATTCAGGTGAAAATATTGTTGATGC
GCTGGCAGTGTTCCTGCGCCGGTTGCATTCGATTCCTGTTTGTAATTGTCCTTTTAACAGCGATCGCGTA
TTTCGTCTCGCTCAGGCGCAATCACGAATGAATAACGGTTTGGTTGATGCGAGTGATTTTGATGACGAGC
GTAATGGCTGGCCTGTTGAACAAGTCTGGAAAGAAATGCATAAACTTTTGCCATTCTCACCGGATTCAGT
CGTCACTCATGGTGATTTCTCACTTGATAACCTTATTTTTGACGAGGGGAAATTAATAGGTTGTATTGAT
GTTGGACGAGTCGGAATCGCAGACCGATACCAGGATCTTGCCATCCTATGGAACTGCCTCGGTGAGTTTT
CTCCTTCATTACAGAAACGGCTTTTTCAAAAATATGGTATTGATAATCCTGATATGAATAAATTGCAGTT
TCATTTGATGCTCGATGAGTTTTTCTAATCAGAATTGGTTAATTGGTTGTAACACTGGCAGAGCATTACG
CTGACTTGACGGGACGGCGCAAGCTCATGACCAAAATCCCTTAACGTGAGTTACGCGTCGTTCCACTGAG
CGTCAGAGGTATCACTAGTATTACAGAGGTAAGTTATAACAGTCGCCTAACCC
