>Addgene plasmid #103679 | LSB-hsa-miR-619-5p | depositor partial sequence | sequence record 196407 | hsa-miR-619-5p target
GGCTCATGCCTGTAATCCCAGC
